Addgene plasmid #56258: mIFP12-Myopalladin-C-14
Purpose: Localization: Cytoskeleton , Excitation: 683, Emission: 704
Depositing lab: Michael Davidson. Depositing organization: Florida State University, Tallahassee. Publication: A naturally monomeric infrared fluorescent protein for protein labeling in vivo. Yu D, Baird MA, Allen JR, Howe ES, Klassen MP, Reade A, Makhijani K, Song Y, Liu S, Murthy Z, Zhang SQ, Weiner OD, Kornberg TB, Jan YN, Davidson MW, Shu X. Nat Methods. 2015 Aug;12(8):763-765. doi: 10.1038/nmeth.3447. Epub 2015 Jun 22. PubMed 26098020.
Backbone
  Vector backbone: mIFP12-C1
  Backbone size w/o insert (bp): 4750
  Vector type: Mammalian Expression
  Selectable markers: Neomycin (select with G418)
Growth in bacteria
  Bacterial resistance: Kanamycin, 50 μg/mL
  Growth temperature: 37°C
  Growth strain: DH5alpha
  Copy number: High Copy
Gene/Insert
  Gene/Insert name: Myopalladin (alt name: NM_032578.3)
  Species: H. sapiens (human)
  Entrez Gene: MYPN (a.k.a. CMD1DD, CMH22, MYOP, RCM4)
  Promoter: CMV
  Tag / fusion protein: mIFP12 (N terminal on backbone)
  Cloning method: Unknown
  Sequencing primers: 5′ CMV-F; 3′ SV40pA-R
Terms and licenses: Academic/Nonprofit Terms; Industry Terms
Depositor comments: . Excitation = 683; Emission = 704
How to cite: mIFP12-Myopalladin-C-14 was a gift from Michael Davidson (Addgene plasmid # 56258 ; http://n2t.net/addgene:56258 ; RRID:Addgene_56258)
