[The description below was written by a language model from this plasmid's Addgene catalogue record.]
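Description:
mIFP12-Myopalladin-C-14 is a mammalian expression plasmid built on the mIFP12-C1 backbone (about 4.75 kb without insert), a C1-style fusion vector in which the fluorescent protein is encoded upstream of the cloning site. It is propagated as a high-copy plasmid in standard E. coli cloning strains under kanamycin selection. It also carries a neomycin resistance marker, so transfected mammalian cells can be selected with G418. The record does not list the origin of replication or other backbone elements, and no feature table is provided. The SV40 polyA sequencing primer suggests an SV40 polyadenylation signal downstream of the insert.

The payload is human myopalladin (MYPN), expressed from the CMV promoter as a fusion with mIFP12 at its N terminus. mIFP belongs to the naturally monomeric infrared fluorescent protein family developed for protein labelling in living cells and organisms, and the record gives an excitation maximum of 683 nm and an emission maximum of 704 nm. Because the tag is monomeric, it is less likely to cause artefactual clustering of the fusion partner, and its far-red/infrared spectrum leaves the visible channels free for other probes. The "C-14" suffix probably refers to the fusion orientation and linker length, but the record does not define it, and the cloning method is listed as unknown.

The stated purpose is cytoskeletal localization. The construct serves as an infrared marker for visualizing myopalladin distribution by fluorescence microscopy in transfected mammalian cells, and as a demonstration that the tag tolerates fusion to a structural protein.
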