>Addgene plasmid #56258 | mIFP12-Myopalladin-C-14 | depositor partial sequence | sequence record 87158 | insert sequence
GCGAGCTAGTGACGTCAGATCCGCTAGCGCTACCGGTCGCCACCATGTCGGTACCGCTGACTACCTCAGC
ATTCGGCCACGCGTTTCTGGCTAACTGTGAACGCGAGCAGATCCACCTGGCGGGCTCCATTCAGCCGCAC
GGTATCCTGCTGGCTGTGAAAGAGCCGGACAACGTGGTGATCCAGGCTTCTATTAACGCTGCGGAGTTCC
TGAACACCAACTCTGTTGTTGGCCGTCCGCTGCGTGACCTGGGCGGCGATCTGCCTTTGCAGATCCTGCC
GCACCTGAACGGCCCGCTGCACCTGGCTCCGATGACCCTGCGTTGTACCGTGGGTTCTCCGCCGCGTCGT
GTGGACTGTACCATTCATCGTCCGTCTAACGGCGGCCTGATCGTAGAACTGGAACCAGCAACCAAGACCA
CTAACATTGCGCCGGCTCTGGACGGTGCGTTTCATCGTATCACTTCTTCATCCTCCCTGATGGGCCTGTG
TGACGAAACCGCGACTATTATCCGTGAGATTACTGGCTACGACCGTGTGATGGTAGTACGTTTCGATGAA
GAGGGTAATGGCGAAATTCTGTCCGAACGTCGTCGTGCGGACCTGGAAGCGTTCCTGGGTAACCGCTACC
CGGCGTCTACTATTCCGCAGATCGCTCGTCGCCTGTACGAACATAACCGTGTTCGCCTGCTGGTAGATGT
GAACTATACTCCGGTTCCGCTACAGCCGCGCATCAGCCCGCTGAACGGTCGTGATCTGGATATGTCCCTG
TCTTGCCTGCGCTCTATGTCCCCGATCCACCAGAAATACATGCAGGACATGGGCGTTGGCGCGACCCTGG
TTTGCTCTCTGATGGTGTCTGGTCGTCTGTGGGGTCTGATCGCTTGCCACCACTACGAACCGCGCTTCGT
TCCGTTCCACATTCGCGCTGCTGGCGAAGCGCTGGCGGAAACTTGTGCGATCCGCATCGCGACGCTGGAG
AGCTTTGCACAGTCTCAGTCCAAGGTGGCGGAGCGGCGGCGGAGCGGTGGCGGAGTTCCGAGTGCTGGGA
GCGCAGCGGAGCGAGCTCGTCAGACGACAGCATAGAAGCTTCTTACTCATATCTCAGCTCTAAGAGGAGA
GCTATTAGCTGAATCAGACTCGGGAAACAATGAATGAGTCAGGCGGAACCCTCTCTTCAACCTTGCCATT
CGCAGTCGTCTGGATCCCTGAAAGGAGGGCGAGCCAGAAGATGTAAACACCTCTCT
