>Addgene plasmid #56258 | mIFP12-Myopalladin-C-14 | depositor partial sequence | sequence record 87159 | insert sequence 2
ATAGGTTCGCTGGAACGTATCCGTGTGTAGGATTCAGAAGTGAATCACTGATCGATCCCACGGCCAGTTA
TTGCTCCATCTGGACAAGAGACTCAGCATCGTCACAGAAGCTTCCAGTCACATCACTGCAAATGGTGGGA
TACTGTCAAAGTTTACTGTCAAGATGGGAGCAGATTTCTAAGAAGAATGAGCACTGCAAATGAGCGAGAA
GAGATGGGACATGTCTCTGCACATTGAATCCACTACCAGTGATGACGATGGCAACTACACCATCATGGCA
GCCAACCCCCAGGGGAGAATCAGCTGTTCTGGCCACTTGATGGTACAAAGTTTGCCCATTCGCAGTCGGC
TAACCTCTGCTGGTCAGTCTCACAGGGGAAGATCCCGAGTGCAAGAAAGAGACAAAGAGCCCCTACAGGA
ACGCTTTTTCCGACCACATTTCCTGCAGGCTCCTGGGGATATGGTAGCTCATGAGGGGCGCCTCTGTCGG
CTGGACTGTAAGGTGAGTGGTTTACCGCCCCCGGAGCTGACATGGCTACTCAATGGCCAACCTGTGCTAC
CAGATGCCTCCCACAAGATGCTGGTCAGGGAGACCGGAGTCCACTCTCTGCTCATTGACCCACTCACTCA
GCGCGACGCAGGGACCTATAAGTGCATCGCTACCAACAAAACCGGGCAGAATTCTTTTAGTCTGGAGCTC
TCTGTAGTAGCCAAAGAGGTGAAGAAAGCACCTGTGATCCTGGAGAAACTACAGAACTGCGGTGTTCCCG
AAGGCCACCCCGTGAGACTGGAGTGCCGCGTGATAGGCATGCCCCCACCTGTGTTCTACTGGAAGAAAGA
CAATGAGACCATCCCTTGCACCAGAGAGAGGATCAGTATGCACCAGGACACAACAGGGTATGCCTGCCTT
CTCATTCAGCCAGCCAAGAAATCAGACGCTGGATGGTACACGTTGTCAGCCAAGAATGAAGCCGGCATCG
TGTCGTGCACTGCCAGGCTGGATATATACGCTCAGTGGCACCATCAGATCCCACCGCCCATGTCTGTCCG
GCCCAGTGGCAGTCGCTACGGATCTCTCACCAGTAAAGGACTTGACATATTTTCTGCCTTTTCCTCCATG
GAAAGCACGATGGTGTATTCATGCTCTTCTCGGAGTGTAGTGGAGAGTGATGAACTTTAAGGATCCACCG
GATCTAGATAACTGATCATAATCAGCCATACCACATTGTAGAAGTGCC
