>Addgene plasmid #56258 | mIFP12-Myopalladin-C-14 | addgene partial sequence | sequence record 147189 | SV40pA-R 5'-GAAATTTGTGATGCTATTGC-3'
GTTAACAACAACAATTGCATTCATTTTATGTTTCAGGTTCAGGGGGAGGTGTGGGAGGTTTTTTAAAGCA
AGTAAAACCTCTACAAATGTGGTATGGCTGATTATGATCAGTTATCTAGATCCGGTGGATCCTTAAAGTT
CATCACTCTCCACTACACTCCGAGAAGAGCATGAATACACCATCGTGCTTTCCATGGAGGAAAAGGCAGA
AAATATGTCAAGTCCTTTACTGGTGAGAGATCCGTAGCGACTGCCACTGGGCCGGACAGACATGGGCGGT
GGGATCTGATGGTGCCACTGAGCGTATATATCCAGCCTGGCAGTGCACGACACGATGCCGGCTTCATTCT
TGGCTGACAACGTGTACCATCCAGCGTCTGATTTCTTGGCTGGCTGAATGAGAAGGCAGGCATACCCTGT
TGTGTCCTGGTGCATACTGATCCTCTCTCTGGTGCAAGGGATGGTCTCATTGTCTTTCTTCCAGTAGAAC
ACAGGTGGGGGCATGCCTATCACGCGGCACTCCAGTCTCACGGGGTGGCCTTCGGGAACACCGCAGTTCT
GTAGTTTCTCCAGGATCACAGGTGCTTTCTTCACCTCTTTGGCTACTACAGAGAGCTCCAGACTAAAAGA
ATTCTGCCCGGTTTTGTTGGTAGCGATGCACTTATAGGTCCCTGCGTCGCGCTGAGTGAGTGGGTCAATG
AGCAGAGAGTGGACTCCGGTCTCCCTGACCAGCATCTTGTGGGAGGCATCTGGTAGCACAGGTTGGCCAT
TGAGTAGCCATGTCAGCTCCGGGGGCGGTAA
