>Addgene plasmid #56258 | mIFP12-Myopalladin-C-14 | addgene partial sequence | sequence record 148692 | CMV-F 5'-CGCAAATGGGCGGTAGGCGTG-3'
CTGGTTTAGTGAACCGTCAGATCCGCTAGCGCTACCGGTCGCCACCATGTCGGTACCGCTGACTACCTCA
GCATTCGGCCACGCGTTTCTGGCTAACTGTGAACGCGAGCAGATCCACCTGGCGGGCTCCATTCAGCCGC
ACGGTATCCTGCTGGCTGTGAAAGAGCCGGACAACGTGGTGATCCAGGCTTCTATTAACGCTGCGGAGTT
CCTGAACACCAACTCTGTTGTTGGCCGTCCGCTGCGTGACCTGGGCGGCGATCTGCCTTTGCAGATCCTG
CCGCACCTGAACGGCCCGCTGCACCTGGCTCCGATGACCCTGCGTTGTACCGTGGGTTCTCCGCCGCGTC
GTGTGGACTGTACCATTCATCGTCCGTCTAACGGCGGCCTGATCGTAGAACTGGAACCAGCAACCAAGAC
CACTAACATTGCGCCGGCTCTGGACGGTGCGTTTCATCGTATCACTTCTTCATCCTCCCTGATGGGCCTG
TGTGACGAAACCGCGACTATTATCCGTGAGATTACTGGCTACGACCGTGTGATGGTAGTACGTTTCGATG
AAGAGGGTAATGGCGAAATTCTGTCCGAACGTCGTCGTGCGGACCTGGAAGCGTTCCTGGGTAACCGCTA
CCCGGCGTCTACTATTCCGCAGATCGCTCGTCGCCTGTACGAACATAACCGTGTTCGCCTGCTGGTAGAT
GTGAACTATACTCCGGTTCCGCTACAGCCGCGCATCAGCCCGCTGAACGGTCGTGATCTGGATATGTCCC
TGTCTTGCCTGCGCTCTATGTCCCCGATCCACCAGAA
